>Addgene plasmid #201334 | Diffusive 34kDa | addgene full sequence | sequence record 399085 | Addgene NGS Result
ATATGGAGTTCCGCGTTACATAACTTACGGTAAATGGCCCGCCTGGCTGACCGCCCAACGACCCCCGCCC
ATTGACGTCAATAATGACGTATGTTCCCATAGTAACGCCAATAGGGACTTTCCATTGACGTCAATGGGTG
GAGTATTTACGGTAAACTGCCCACTTGGCAGTACATCAAGTGTATCATATGCCAAGTACGCCCCCTATTG
ACGTCAATGACGGTAAATGGCCCGCCTGGCATTATGCCCAGTACATGACCTTATGGGACTTTCCTACTTG
GCAGTACATCTACGTATTAGTCATCGCTATTACCATGGTGATGCGGTTTTGGCAGTACATCAATGGGCGT
GGATAGCGGTTTGACTCACGGGGATTTCCAAGTCTCCACCCCATTGACGTCAATGGGAGTTTGTTTTGGC
ACCAAAATCAACGGGACTTTCCAAAATGTCGTAACAACTCCGCCCCATTGACGCAAATGGGCGGTAGGCG
TGTACGGTGGGAGGTCTATATAAGCAGAGCTGGTTTAGTGAACCGTCAGATCCGCTAGCGCTACCGGTCG
CCACCATGGTGAGCAAGGGCGAGGAGCTGTTCACCGGGGTGGTGCCCATCCTGGTCGAGCTGGACGGCGA
CGTAAACGGCCACAAGTTCAGCGTGTCCGGCGAGGGCGAGGGCGATGCCACCTACGGCAAGCTGACCCTG
AAGTTCATCTGCACCACCGGCAAGCTGCCCGTGCCCTGGCCCACCCTCGTGACCACCCTGACCTACGGCG
TGCAGTGCTTCAGCCGCTACCCCGACCACATGAAGCAGCACGACTTCTTCAAGTCCGCCATGCCCGAAGG
CTACGTCCAGGAGCGCACCATCTTCTTCAAGGACGACGGCAACTACAAGACCCGCGCCGAGGTGAAGTTC
GAGGGCGACACCCTGGTGAACCGCATCGAGCTGAAGGGCATCGACTTCAAGGAGGACGGCAACATCCTGG
GGCACAAGCTGGAGTACAACTACAACAGCCACAACGTCTATATCATGGCCGACAAGCAGAAGAACGGCAT
CAAGGTGAACTTCAAGATCCGCCACAACATCGAGGACGGCAGCGTGCAGCTCGCCGACCACTACCAGCAG
AACACCCCCATCGGCGACGGCCCCGTGCTGCTGCCCGACAACCACTACCTGAGCACCCAGTCCGCCCTGA
GCAAAGACCCCAACGAGAAGCGCGATCACATGGTCCTGCTGGAGTTCGTGACCGCCGCCGGGATCACTCT
CGGCATGGACGAGCTGTACAAGAAGCTTGCTCAACAAAATGCTTTTTATCAAGTCTTAAATATGCCTAAC
TTAAATGCTGATCAACGCAATGGTTTTATCCAAAGCCTTAAAGATGATCCAAGCCAAAGTGCTAACGTTT
TAGGTGAAGCTCAAAAACTTAATGACTCTCAAGCTCCAAAAGCTGATGCGCAACAAAATAACTAAGTCGA
CCCGGGTATCCGTATGATGTGCCTGACTACGCATGATATCTCGAGCACCACCACCACCACCACTGAGATC
CGGCTGCTAACAAAGCCCGAAAGGAAGCTGAGTTGGCTGCTGCCACCGCTGAGCAATAACTAGCATAACC
CCTTGGGGCCTCTAAACGGGTCTTGAGGGGTTTTTTGCTGAAAGGAGGAACTATATCCGGATGTGGTTTG
TCCAAACTCATCAATGTATCTTAACGCGTAAATTGTAAGCGTTAATATTTTGTTAAAATTCGCGTTAAAT
TTTTGTTAAATCAGCTCATTTTTTAACCAATAGGCCGAAATCGGCAAAATCCCTTATAAATCAAAAGAAT
AGACCGAGATAGGGT
[37 nt withheld, positions 1836-1872]
AAAGAACGTGGACTCCAACGTCAAAGG
[49 nt withheld, positions 1900-1948]
T
[91 nt withheld, positions 1950-2040]
G
[124 nt withheld, positions 2042-2165]
CAGGTGGCACTTTTCGGGGAAATGTGCGCGGAACCCCTATTTGTTTATTTTTCTAAATACATTCAAATAT
GTATCCGCTCATGAGACAATAACCCTGATAAATGCTTCAATAATATTGAAAAAGGAAGAGTCCTGAGGCG
GAAAGAACCAGCTGTGGAATGTGTGTCAGTTAGGGTGTGGAAAGTCCCCAGGCTCCCCAGCAGGCAGAAG
TATGCAAAGCATGCATCTCAATTAGTCAGCAACCAGGTGTGGAAAGTCCCCAGGCTCCCCAGCAGGCAGA
AGTATGCAAAGCATGCATCTCAATTAGTCAGCAACCATAGTCCCGCCCCTAACTCCGCCCATCCCGCCCC
TAACTCCGCCCAGTTCCGCCCATTCTCCGCCCCATGGCTGACTAATTTTTTTTATTTATGCAGAGGCCGA
GGCCGCCTCGGCCTCTGAGCTATTCCAGAAGTAGTGAGGAGGCTTTTTTGGAGGCCTAGGCTTTTGCAAA
GATCGATCAAGAGACAGGATGAGGATCGTTTCGCATGATTGAACAAGATGGATTGCACGCAGGTTCTCCG
GCCGCTTGGGTGGAGAGGCTATTCGGCTATGACTGGGCACAACAGACAATCGGCTGCTCTGATGCCGCCG
TGTTCCGGCTGTCAGCGCAGGGGCGCCCGGTTCTTTTTGTCAAGACCGACCTGTCCGGTGCCCTGAATGA
ACTGCAAGACGAGGCAGCGCGGCTATCGTGGCTGGCCACGACGGGCGTTCCTTGCGCAGCTGTGCTCGAC
GTTGTCACTGAAGCGGGAAGGGACTGGCTGCTATTGGGCGAAGTGCCGGGGCAGGATCTCCTGTCATCTC
ACCTTGCTCCTGCCGAGAAAGTATCCATCATGGCTGATGCAATGCGGCGGCTGCATACGCTTGATCCGGC
TACCTGCCCATTCGACCACCAAGCGAAACATCGCATCGAGCGAGCACGTACTCGGATGGAAGCCGGTCTT
GTCGATCAGGATGATCTGGACGAAGAGCATCAGGGGCTCGCGCCAGCCGAACTGTTCGCCAGGCTCAAGG
CGAGCATGCCCGACGGCGAGGATCTCGTCGTGACCCATGGCGATGCCTGCTTGCCGAATATCATGGTGGA
AAATGGCCGCTTTTCTGGATTCATCGACTGTGGCCGGCTGGGTGTGGCGGACCGCTATCAGGACATAGCG
TTGGCTACCCGTGATATTGCTGAAGAGCTTGGCGGCGAATGGGCTGACCGCTTCCTCGTGCTTTACGGTA
TCGCCGCTCCCGATTCGCAGCGCATCGCCTTCTATCGCCTTCTTGACGAGTTCTTCTGAGCGGGACTCTG
GGGTTCGAAATGACCGACCAAGCGACGCCCAACCTGCCATCACGAGATTTCGATTCCACCGCCGCCTTCT
ATGAAAGGTTGGGCTTCGGAATCGTTTTCCGGGACGCCGGCTGGATGATCCTCCAGCGCGGGGATCTCAT
GCTGGAGTTCTTCGCCCACCCTAGGGGGAGGCTAACTGAAACACGGAAGGAGACAATACCGGAAGGAACC
CGCGCTATGACGGCAATAAAAAGACAGAATAAAACGCACGGTGTTGGGTCGTTTGTTCATAAACGCGGGG
TTCGGTCCCAGGGCTGGCACTCTGTCGATACCCCACCGAGACCCCATTGGGGCCAATACGCCCGCGTTTC
TTCCTTTTCCCCACCCCACCCCCCAAGTTCGGGTGAAGGCCCAGGGCTCGCAGCCAACGTCGGGGCGGCA
GGCCCTGCCATAGCCTCAGGTTACTCATATATACTTTAGATTGATTTAAAACTTCATTTTTAATTTAAAA
GGATCTAGGTGAAGATCCTTTTTGATAATCTCATGACCAAAATCCCTTAACGTGAGTTTTCGTTCCACTG
AGCGTCAGACCCCGTAGAAAAGATCAAAGGATCTTCTTGAGATCCTTTTTTTCTGCGCGTAATCTGCTGC
TTGCAAACAAAAAAACCACCGCTACCAGCGGTGGTTTGTTTGCCGGATCAAGAGCTACCAACTCTTTTTC
CGAAGGTAACTGGCTTCAGCAGAGCGCAGATACCAAATACTGTTCTTCTAGTGTAGCCGTAGTTAGGCCA
CCACTTCAAGAACTCTGTAGCACCGCCTACATACCTCGCTCTGCTAATCCTGTTACCAGTGGCTGCTGCC
AGTGGCGATAAGTCGTGTCTTACCGGGTTGGACTCAAGACGATAGTTACCGGATAAGGCGCAGCGGTCGG
GCTGAACGGGGGGTTCGTGCACACAGCCCAGCTTGGAGCGAACGACCTACACCGAACTGAGATACCTACA
GCGTGAGCTATGAGAAAGCGCCACGCTTCCCGAAGGGAGAAAGGCGGACAGGTATCCGGTAAGCGGCAGG
GTCGGAACAGGAGAGCGCACGAGGGAGCTTCCAGGGGGAAACGCCTGGTATCTTTATAGTCCTGTCGGGT
TTCGCCACCTCTGACTTGAGCGTCGATTTTTGTGATGCTCGTCAGGGGGGCGGAGCCTATGGAAAAACGC
CAGCAACGCGGCCTTTTTACGGTTCCTGGCCTTTTGCTGGCCTTTTGCTCACATGTTCTTTCCTGCGTTA
TCCCCTGATTCTGTGGATAACCGTATTACCGCCATGCATTAGTTATTAATAGTAATCAATTACGGGGTCA
TTAGTTCATAGCCCAT
Features (pLannotate 1.2.2; 17 found; start..end, strand, type, name):
     14..317     +  enhancer       CMV enhancer: human cytomegalovirus immediate early enhancer
    318..521     +  promoter       CMV promoter: human cytomegalovirus (CMV) immediate early promoter
    566..1282    +  CDS            EGFP: EGFP is a basic (constitutively fluorescent) green fluorescent protein published in 1996, derived from Aequorea victoria. It is reported to be a rapidly-maturing weak dimer with moderate acid sensitivity.
   1292..1459    +  CDS            spa (fragment): SPA_STAAM - Experimental evidence at protein level: Swiss-Prot protein existence level 1. Plays a role in the inhibition of the host innate and adaptive immune responses. Possesses five immunoglobulin-binding domains that capture both the fragment crystallizable region (Fc region) and the Fab region (part of Ig that identifies antigen) of immunoglobulins (By similarity). In turn, Staphylococcus aureus is protected from phagocytic killing via inhibition of Ig Fc region. In addition, the host elicited B-cell response is prevented due to a decrease of antibody-secreting cell proliferation that en
   1516..1533    +  CDS            9xHis (fragment): 9xHis affinity tag
   1543..1592    +  CDS            SET1 (fragment): solubility-enhancement tag derived from T7 phage gene 10B
   1600..1647    +  terminator     T7 terminator: transcription terminator for bacteriophage T7 RNA polymerase
   1672..1703    +  polyA_signal   SV40 poly(A) signal (fragment): SV40 polyadenylation signal
   1737..2165    -  rep_origin     f1 ori (sequence partly withheld): f1 bacteriophage origin of replication; arrow indicates direction of (+) strand synthesis
   2192..2296    +  promoter       AmpR promoter: bla
   2298..2655    +  promoter       SV40 promoter: SV40 enhancer and early promoter
   2690..3484    +  CDS            NeoR/KanR: aminoglycoside phosphotransferase from Tn5; aph(3')-II (or nptII); confers resistance to neomycin, kanamycin, and G418 (Geneticin®)
   3505..3657    +  CDS            ble (fragment): BLE_KLEPN - Experimental evidence at protein level: Swiss-Prot protein existence level 1. Binding protein with a strong affinity to the bleomycin family of antibiotics. Binds to CL990; an antimitotic-antibiotic compound. From Klebsiella pneumoniae.
   3716..3763    +  polyA_signal   HSV TK poly(A) signal: herpes simplex virus thymidine kinase polyadenylation signal (Cole and Stacy, 1985)
   3854..3870    -  polyA_signal   bGH poly(A) signal (fragment): bovine growth hormone polyadenylation signal
   4092..4680    +  rep_origin     ori: high-copy-number ColE1/pMB1/pBR322/pUC origin of replication
   4795..4841    +  enhancer       CMV enhancer (fragment): human cytomegalovirus immediate early enhancer
