[The description below was written by a language model from this plasmid's Addgene catalogue record and pLannotate feature annotations shown in this document.]
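Description:
Diffusive 34kDa is a mammalian expression plasmid built on the pEGFP-C3 backbone that encodes a synthetic fusion protein, EGFP-1PrA, for use as a nucleocytoplasmic transport probe. The human cytomegalovirus immediate early enhancer and promoter drive an open reading frame that begins with EGFP and continues into a short fragment of Staphylococcus aureus protein A (spa), consistent with a single immunoglobulin-binding domain serving as an inert bulk-adding module. The name indicates a fusion of about 34 kDa, and the feature table annotates no nuclear localisation or export signal, which fits a reporter meant to cross the nuclear envelope by passive diffusion rather than by facilitated transport. The record does not spell this design logic out explicitly.

Downstream of the protein A fragment the annotation picks up a partial polyhistidine tag, a fragment of a T7 gene 10-derived solubility tag and a T7 terminator. These are probably remnants carried over from a bacterial expression vector with the insert, and the record does not say whether any of them are translated as part of the probe. Only a fragment of the SV40 polyadenylation signal is detected after this region.

The rest of the plasmid is standard backbone. A high-copy ColE1/pUC-type origin supports propagation in E. coli and an f1 origin is also present. The NeoR/KanR gene sits behind tandem bacterial (bla) and SV40 early promoters with an HSV TK polyadenylation signal, giving kanamycin selection in bacteria and allowing G418 selection in mammalian cells. Transfected cells can be imaged to compare nuclear and cytoplasmic green fluorescence, and the associated study concerned how mechanical force on the nucleus affects transport.
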