Addgene plasmid #201334: Diffusive 34kDa
Purpose: Nucleocytoplasmic transport probe
Depositing lab: Pere Roca-Cusachs. Publication: Mechanical force application to the nucleus regulates nucleocytoplasmic transport. Andreu I, Granero-Moya I, Chahare NR, Clein K, Molina-Jordan M, Beedle AEM, Elosegui-Artola A, Abenza JF, Rossetti L, Trepat X, Raveh B, Roca-Cusachs P. Nat Cell Biol. 2022 Jun;24(6):896-905. doi: 10.1038/s41556-022-00927-7. Epub 2022 Jun 9. PubMed 35681009.
Backbone
  Vector backbone: pEGFP-C3
  Vector type: Mammalian Expression
Growth in bacteria
  Bacterial resistance: Kanamycin, 50 μg/mL
  Growth temperature: 37°C
  Growth strain: DH5alpha
  Copy number: High Copy
Gene/Insert
  Gene/Insert name: EGFP-1PrA
  Species: Synthetic
  Cloning method: Ligation Independent Cloning
Terms and licenses: Academic/Nonprofit Terms; Industry Terms: Not Available to Industry
Depositor comments: Internal lab code: IG024/P277
How to cite: Diffusive 34kDa was a gift from Pere Roca-Cusachs (Addgene plasmid # 201334 ; http://n2t.net/addgene:201334 ; RRID:Addgene_201334)
